Addgene plasmid #78500: pJQ200mp18
Purpose: (Empty Backbone) Suicide vector for gene replacement
Depositing lab: Michael Hynes. Depositing organization: University of Calgary. Publication: Versatile suicide vectors which allow direct selection for gene replacement in gram-negative bacteria. Quandt J, Hynes MF. Gene. 1993 May 15;127(1):15-21. 0378-1119(93)90611-6 PubMed 8486283.
Backbone
  Vector backbone: pJQ200
  Backbone manufacturer: Jurgen Quandt
  Backbone size (bp): 4700
  Modifications to backbone: polylinker and lacZ alpha from pUC18 added to pJQ200 as partial PvuI digest.
  Vector type: Suicide vector for gene replacement
  Promoter: none
Growth in bacteria
  Bacterial resistance: Gentamicin, 10 μg/mL
  Growth temperature: 37°C
  Growth strain: DH5alpha
  Copy number: High Copy
Gene/Insert
  Cloning method: Restriction Enzyme
  Sequencing primers: 5′ none; 3′ none
Resource information
  A portion of this plasmid was derived from a plasmid made by: Construct is from our lab.
Terms and licenses: Academic/Nonprofit Terms; Industry Terms: Not Available to Industry
Depositor comments: Allows different restriction cloning strategies to be used than pJQ200SK. Since full length lacZ alpha is present, blue white selection works faster than for pJQ200SK
How to cite: pJQ200mp18 was a gift from Michael Hynes (Addgene plasmid # 78500 ; http://n2t.net/addgene:78500 ; RRID:Addgene_78500)
