[The description below was written by a language model from this plasmid's Addgene catalogue record and pLannotate feature annotations shown in this document.]
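Description:
pJQ200mp18 is an empty-backbone suicide vector designed for gene replacement (allelic exchange) in Gram-negative bacteria. It derives from pJQ200, into which the polylinker and lacZα region of pUC18 were introduced as a partial PvuI fragment. The plasmid is maintained in E. coli through a p15A origin of replication. That replicon generally does not function outside enteric bacteria, which is the basis of the suicide behaviour in other Gram-negative hosts. Selection is by gentamicin resistance from the aacC1 acetyltransferase gene, with a class 1 integron Pc promoter annotated nearby. The catalogue lists the plasmid as high copy, although p15A is usually regarded as a medium-copy origin. It also gives a backbone size of 4.7 kb, whereas the sequenced record is about 5.9 kb.

For delivery, the vector carries an IncP oriT flanked by traJ and traK fragments, so it can be mobilised by conjugation from a donor that supplies the transfer functions in trans. Homologous fragments are cloned into the pUC18/19 multiple cloning site, which sits downstream of the CAP binding site, lac promoter and lac operator and within lacZα, allowing blue/white screening. The depositor notes that the full-length lacZα gives faster colour development than in the sister vector pJQ200SK, and that the different polylinker allows alternative restriction cloning strategies.

Counter-selection comes from Bacillus subtilis sacB under its native sacR control region. The encoded levansucrase makes cells sucrose-sensitive. Single-crossover integrants are therefore picked on gentamicin, and second-crossover events that lose the vector are selected directly on sucrose. The short Tn5 tnpA, IS1 and RSF ori fragments, together with a second lacZα fragment, appear to be remnants of the plasmid's construction.
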