Features (pLannotate 1.2.2; 19 found; start..end, strand, type, name):
    491..519     -  promoter       Pc promoter: intI1 (promoter lies within the coding sequence); class 1 integron promoter
    497..886     -  CDS            YPR2_ECOLX (sequence partly withheld): Protein predicted: Swiss-Prot protein existence level 4. From Escherichia coli.
    987..1053    +  CDS            lacZα (fragment): LacZα fragment of β-galactosidase; lacZ fragment
   1066..1326    +  CDS            tnpA (fragment): TN5P_ECOLX - Also known as tnp. Experimental evidence at protein level: Swiss-Prot protein existence level 1. Mediates transposition of transposon Tn5 by a 'cut and paste' mechanism. First, the monomeric transposase binds the 19 bp inverted DNA repeats flanking the transposon. Then, dimerization of the DNA- bound transposase creates a synaptic DNA complex. After nicking of the first DNA strand, excision of the transposon proceeds through a series of intermediates. The transposase then mediates the insertion of the transposon at a new site by strand transfer. The activity of the wild- type tran
   1347..1368    +  protein_bind   CAP binding site: CAP binding activates transcription in the presence of cAMP. E. coli catabolite activator protein
   1383..1413    +  promoter       lac promoter: promoter for the E. coli lac operon
   1421..1437    +  protein_bind   lac operator: The lac repressor binds to the lac operator to inhibit transcription in E. coli. This inhibition can be relieved by adding lactose or isopropyl-β-D-thiogalactopyranoside (IPTG). lac repressor encoded by lacI
   1470..1526    +  misc_feature   MCS: pUC18/19 multiple cloning site
   1529..1683    +  CDS            lacZα (fragment): LacZα fragment of β-galactosidase; lacZ fragment
   1696..1923    +  CDS            tnpA (fragment): TN5P_ECOLX - Also known as tnp. Experimental evidence at protein level: Swiss-Prot protein existence level 1. Mediates transposition of transposon Tn5 by a 'cut and paste' mechanism. First, the monomeric transposase binds the 19 bp inverted DNA repeats flanking the transposon. Then, dimerization of the DNA- bound transposase creates a synaptic DNA complex. After nicking of the first DNA strand, excision of the transposon proceeds through a series of intermediates. The transposase then mediates the insertion of the transposon at a new site by strand transfer. The activity of the wild- type tran
   1937..2005    +  mobile_element IS1 (fragment): prokaryotic transposable element IS1
   2124..2179    -  rep_origin     RSF ori (fragment): Plasmids containing the RSF 1030 origin of replication can be propagated in E. coli cells that contain additional plasmids with compatible origins.
   2267..2812    -  rep_origin     p15A ori: Plasmids containing the medium-copy-number p15A origin of replication can be propagated in E. coli cells that contain a second plasmid with the ColE1 origin.
   2855..3162    -  CDS            traJ (fragment): oriT-recognizing protein; traJ
   3195..3304    -  oriT           oriT: incP origin of transfer
   3530..3643    +  CDS            traK (fragment): TRAK4_ECOLX - Experimental evidence at protein level: Swiss-Prot protein existence level 1. From Escherichia coli.
   3680..4125    +  promoter       sacB promoter: sacR; sacB promoter and control region
   4126..5547    +  CDS            SacB: secreted levansucrase that renders bacterial growth sensitive to sucrose; Bacillus subtilis sacB; negative selection marker
   5640..302     -  CDS            GmR (across the origin): gentamycin acetyltransferase; aacC1; confers resistance to gentamycin
>Addgene plasmid #78500 | pJQ200mp18 | addgene full sequence | sequence record 193889 | Addgene NGS Result
TGCTCAAACTTGGGCAGAACGTAAGCCGCGAGAGCGCCAACAACCGCTTCTTGGTCGAAGGCAGCAAGCG
CGATGAATGTCTTACTACGGAGCAAGTTCCCGAGGTAATCGGAGTCCGGCTGATGTTGGGAGTAGGTGGC
TACGTCTCCGAACTCACGACCGAAAAGATCAAGAGCAGCCCGCATGGATTTGACTTGGTCAGGGCCGAGC
CTACATGTGCGAATGATGCCCATACTTGAGCCACCTAACTTTGTTTTAGGGCGACTGCCCTGCTGCGTAA
CATCGTTGCTGCTGCGTAACATCGTTGCTGCTCCATAACATCAAACATCGACCCACGGCGTAACGCGCTT
GCTGCTTGGATGCCCGAGGCATAGACTGTACAAAAAAACAGTCATAACAAGCCATGAAAACCGCCACTGC
GCCGTTACCACCGCTGCGTTCGGTCAAGGTTCTGGACCAGTTGCGTGAGCGCATACGCTACTTGCATTAC
AGTTTACGAACCGAACAGGCTTATGTCAACTGGGTTCGTGCCTTCATCCGTTTCCACGGTGTGCGTCACC
CGGCAACCTTGGGCAGCAGCGAAGTCGAGGCATTTCTGTCCTGGCTGGCGAACGAGCGCAAGGTTTCGGT
CTCCACG
[255 nt withheld, positions 638-892]
ACGATCATCGTGCGGGAGGGCAAGGGCTCCAAGGATCGGGCCTTGATGTTACCCGAGAGCTTGGCACCCA
GCCTGCGCGAGCAGAATTAATTCCCTGGCGTAATAGCGAAGAGGCCCGCACCGATCGCCCTTCCCAACAG
TTGCGCAGCCTGAATGGCGAATGGCGATAAGCTAGCTTCACGCTGCCGCAAGCACTCAGGGCGCAAGGGC
TGCTAAAGGAAGCGGAACACGTAGAAAGCCAGTCCGCAGAAACGGTGCTGACCCCGGATGAATGTCAGCT
ACTGGGCTATCTGGACAAGGGAAAACGCAAGCGCAAAGAGAAAGCAGGTAGCTTGCAGTGGGCTTACATG
GCGATAGCTAGACTGGGCGGTTTTATGGACAGCAAGCGAACCGGAATTGCCAGCTGGCACGACAGGTTTC
CCGACTGGAAAGCGGGCAGTGAGCGCAACGCAATTAATGTGAGTTAGCTCACTCATTAGGCACCCCAGGC
TTTACACTTTATGCTTCCGGCTCGTATGTTGTGTGGAATTGTGAGCGGATAACAATTTCACACAGGAAAC
AGCTATGACATGATTACGAATTCGAGCTCGGTACCCGGGGATCCTCTAGAGTCGACCTGCAGGCATGCAA
GCTTGGCACTGGCCGTCGTTTTACAACGTCGTGACTGGGAAAACCCTGGCGTTACCCAACTTAATCGCCT
TGCAGCACATCCCCCTTTCGCCAGCTGGCGTAATAGCGAAGAGGCCCGCACCGATCGCCCTTCCCAACAG
TTGCGCAGCCTGAATGGCGAATGGCGATAAGCTAGCTTCACGCTGCCGCAAGCACTCAGGGCGCAAGGGC
TGCTAAAGGAAGCGGAACACGTAGAAAGCCAGTCCGCAGAAACGGTGCTGACCCCGGATGAATGTCAGCT
ACTGGGCTATCTGGACAAGGGAAAACGCAAGCGCAAAGAGAAAGCAGGTAGCTTGCAGTGGGCTTACATG
GCGATAGCTAGACTGGGCGGTTTTATGGACAGCAAGCGAACCGGAATTGCCAGGGGAATTAATTCTGTCC
CTCCTGTTCAGCTACTGACGGGGTGGTGCGTAACGGCAAAAGCACCGCCGGACATCAGCGCTAGCGGAGT
GTATACTGGCTTACTATGTTGGCACTGATGAGGGTGTCAGTGAAGTGCTTCATGTGGCAGGAGAAAAAAG
GCTGCACCGGTGCGTCAGCAGAATATGTGATACAGGATATATTCCGCTTCCTCGCTCACTGACTCGCTAC
GCTCGGTCGTTCGACTGCGGCGAGCGGAAATGGCTTACGAACGGGGCGGAGATTTCCTGGAAGATGCCAG
GAAGATACTTAACAGGGAAGTGAGAGGGCCGCGGCAAAGCCGTTTTTCCATAGGCTCCGCCCCCCTGACA
AGCATCACGAAATCTGACGCTCAAATCAGTGGTGGCGAAACCCGACAGGACTATAAAGATACCAGGCGTT
TCCCCCTGGCGGCTCCCTCGTGCGCTCTCCTGTTCCTGCCTTTCGGTTTACCGGTGTCATTCCGCTGTTA
TGGCCGCGTTTGTCTCATTCCACGCCTGACACTCAGTTCCGGGTAGGCAGTTCGCTCCAAGCTGGACTGT
ATGCACGAACCCCCCGTTCAGTCCGACCGCTGCGCCTTATCCGGTAACTATCGTCTTGAGTCCAACCCGG
AAAGACATGCAAAAGCACCACTGGCAGCAGCCACTGGTAATTGATTTAGAGGAGTTAGTCTTGAAGTCAT
GCGCCGGTTAAGGCTAAACTGAAAGGACAAGTTTTGGTGACTGCGCTCCTCCAAGCCAGTTACCTCGGTT
CAAAGAGTTGGTAGCTCAGAGAACCTTCGAAAAACCGCCCTGCAAGGCGGTTTTTTCGTTTTCAGAGCAA
GAGATTACGCGCAGACCAAAACGATCTCAAGAAGATCATCTTATTAATCAGATAAAATATTTCTAGCTAG
AGTCGATCTTCGCCAGCAGGGCGAGGATCGTGGCATCACCGAACCGCGCCGTGCGCGGGTCGTCGGTGAG
CCAGAGTTTCAGCAGGCCGCCCAGGCGGCCCAGGTCGCCATTGATGCGGGCCAGCTCGCGGACGTGCTCA
TAGTCCACGACGCCCGTGATTTTGTAGCCCTGGCCGACGGCCAGCAGGTAGGCCGACAGGCTCATGCCGG
CCGCCGCCGCCTTTTCCTCAATCGCTCTTCGTTCGTCTGGAAGGCAGTACACCTTGATAGGTGGGCTGCC
CTTCCTGGTTGGCTTGGTTTCATCAGCCATCCGCTTGCCCTCATCTGTTACGCCGGCGGTAGCCGGCCAG
CCTCGCAGAGCAGGATTCCCGTTGAGCACCGCCAGGTGCGAATAAGGGACAGTGAAGAAGGAACACCCGC
TCGCGGGTGGGCCTACTTCACCTATCCTGCCCGGCTGACGCCGTTGGATACACCAAGGAAAGTCTACACG
AACCCTTTGGCAAAATCCTGTATATCGTGCGAAAAAGGATGGATATACCGAAAAAATCGCTATAATGACC
CCGAAGCAGGGTTATGCAGCGGAAAAGCGCTGCTTCCCTGCTGTTTTGTGGAATATCTACCGACTGGAAA
CAGGCAAATGCAGGAAATTACTGAACTGAGGGGACAGGCGAGAGACGATGCCAAAGAGCTACACCGACGA
GCTGGCCGAGTGGGTTGAATCCCGCGCGGCCAAGAAGCGCCGGCGTGATGAGGCTGCGGTTGCGTTCCTG
GCGGTGAGGGCGGATGTCGATCGACTCTAGCTAGAGGATCGATCCTTTTTAACCCATCACATATACCTGC
CGTTCACTATTATTTAGTGAAATGAGATATTATGATATTTTCTGAATTGTGATTAAAAAGGCAACTTTAT
GCCCATGCAACAGAAACTATAAAAAATACAGAGAATGAAAAGAAACAGATAGATTTTTTAGTTCTTTAGG
CCCGTAGTCTGCAAATCCTTTTATGATTTTCTATCAAACAAAAGAGGAAAATAGACCAGTTGCAATCCAA
ACGAGAGTCTAATAGAATGAGGTCGAAAAGTAAATCGCGCGGGTTTGTTACTGATAAAGCAGGCAAGACC
TAAAATGTGTAAAGGGCAAAGTGTATACTTTGGCGTCACCCCTTACATATTTTAGGTCTTTTTTTATTGT
GCGTAACTAACTTGCCATCTTCAAACAGGAGGGCTGGAAGAAGCAGACCGCTAACACAGTACATAAAAAA
GGAGACATGAACGATGAACATCAAAAAGTTTGCAAAACAAGCAACAGTATTAACCTTTACTACCGCACTG
CTGGCAGGAGGCGCAACTCAAGCGTTTGCGAAAGAAACGAACCAAAAGCCATATAAGGAAACATACGGCA
TTTCCCATATTACACGCCATGATATGCTGCAAATCCCTGAACAGCAAAAAAATGAAAAATATCAAGTTCC
TGAATTCGATTCGTCCACAATTAAAAATATCTCTTCTGCAAAAGGCCTGGACGTTTGGGACAGCTGGCCA
TTACAAAACGCTGACGGCACTGTCGCAAACTATCACGGCTACCACATCGTCTTTGCATTAGCCGGAGATC
CTAAAAATGCGGATGACACATCGATTTACATGTTCTATCAAAAAGTCGGCGAAACTTCTATTGACAGCTG
GAAAAACGCTGGCCGCGTCTTTAAAGACAGCGACAAATTCGATGCAAATGATTCTATCCTAAAAGACCAA
ACACAAGAATGGTCAGGTTCAGCCACATTTACATCTGACGGAAAAATCCGTTTATTCTACACTGATTTCT
CCGGTAAACATTACGGCAAACAAACACTGACAACTGCACAAGTTAACGTATCAGCATCAGACAGCTCTTT
GAACATCAACGGTGTAGAGGATTATAAATCAATCTTTGACGGTGACGGAAAAACGTATCAAAATGTACAG
CAGTTCATCGATGAAGGCAACTACAGCTCAGGCGACAACCATACGCTGAGAGATCCTCACTACGTAGAAG
ATAAAGGCCACAAATACTTAGTATTTGAAGCAAACACTGGAACTGAAGATGGCTACCAAGGCGAAGAATC
TTTATTTAACAAAGCATACTATGGCAAAAGCACATCATTCTTCCGTCAAGAAAGTCAAAAACTTCTGCAA
AGCGATAAAAAACGCACGGCTGAGTTAGCAAACGGCGCTCTCGGTATGATTGAGCTAAACGATGATTACA
CACTGAAAAAAGTGATGAAACCGCTGATTGCATCTAACACAGTAACAGATGAAATTGAACGCGCGAACGT
CTTTAAAATGAACGGCAAATGGTACCTGTTCACTGACTCCCGCGGATCAAAAATGACGATTGACGGCATT
ACGTCTAACGATATTTACATGCTTGGTTATGTTTCTAATTCTTTAACTGGCCCATACAAGCCGCTGAACA
AAACTGGCCTTGTGTTAAAAATGGATCTTGATCCTAACGATGTAACCTTTACTTACTCACACTTCGCTGT
ACCTCAAGCGAAAGGAAACAATGTCGTGATTACAAGCTATATGACAAACAGAGGATTCTACGCAGACAAA
CAATCAACGTTTGCGCCAAGCTTCCTGCTGAACATCAAAGGCAAGAAAACATCTGTTGTCAAAGACAGCA
TCCTTGAACAAGGACAATTAACAGTTAACAAATAAAAACGCAAAAGAAAATGCCGATGGCCGCGGCGTTG
TGACAATTTACCGAACAACTCCGCGGCCGGGAAGCCGATCTCGGCTTGAACGAATTGTTAGGTGGCGGTA
CTTGGGTCGATATCAAAGTGCATCACTTCTTCCCGTATGCCCAACTTTGTATAGAGAGCCACTGCGGGAT
CGTCACCGTAATCTGCTTGCACGTAGATCACATAAGCACCAAGCGCGTTGGCCTCATGCTTGAGGAGATT
GATGAGCGCGGTGGCAATGCCCTGCCTCCGGTGCTCGCCGGAGACTGCGAGATCATAGATATAGATCTCA
CTACGCGGC
