>Addgene plasmid #78500 | pJQ200mp18 | addgene partial sequence | sequence record 153112 | gent-F 5'-tacgtgcaagcagattacgg-3'
AGTTGGGCATACGGGAAGAAGTGATGCACTTTGATATCGACCCAAGTACCGCCACCTAACAATTCGTTCA
AGCCGAGATCGGCTTCCCGGCCGCGGAGTTGTTCGGTAAATTGTCACAACGCCGCGGCCATCGGCATTTT
CTTTTGCGTTTTTATTTGTTAACTGTTAATTGTCCTTGTTCAAGGATGCTGTCTTTGACAACAGATGTTT
TCTTGCCTTTGATGTTCAGCAGGAAGCTTGGCGCAAACGTTGATTGTTTGTCTGCGTAGAATCCTCTGTT
TGTCATATAGCTTGTAATCACGACATTGTTTCCTTTCGCTTGAGGTACAGCGAAGTGTGAGTAAGTAAAG
GTTACATCGTTAGGATCAAGATCCATTTTTAACACAAGGCCAGTTTTGTTCAGCGGCTTGTATGGGCCAG
TTAAAGAATTAGAAACATAACCAAGCATGTAAATATCGTTAGACGTAATGCCGTCAATCGTCATTTTTGA
TCCGCGGGAGTCAGTGAACAGGTACCATTTGCCGTTCATTTTAAAGACGTTCGCGCGTTCAATTTCATCT
GTTACTGTGTTAGATGCAATCAGCGGTTTCATCACTTTTTTCAGTGTGTAATCATCGTTTAGCTCAATCA
TACCGAGAGCGCCGTTTGCTAACTCAGCCGTGCGTTTTTTATCGCTTTGCAGAAGTTTTTGACTTTCTTG
ACGGAAGAATGATGTGCTTTTGCCATAGTATGCTTTGTTAAATAAAGATTCTTCGCCTTGGTAGCCATCT
TCAGTTCCAGTGTTTGCTTCA
