>Addgene plasmid #78500 | pJQ200mp18 | addgene partial sequence | sequence record 153113 | sacB-N 5'-ggatctctcagcgtatggttg-3'
ACTGCTGTACATTTTGATACGTTTTTCCGTCACCGTCAAAGATTGATTTATAATCCTCTACACCGTTGAT
GTTCAAAGAGCTGTCTGATGCTGATACGTTAACTTGTGCAGTTGTCAGTGTTTGTTTGCCGTAATGTTTA
CCGGAGAAATCAGTGTAGAATAAACGGATTTTTCCGTCAGATGTAAATGTGGCTGAACCTGACCATTCTT
GTGTTTGGTCTTTTAGGATAGAATCATTTGCATCGAATTTGTCGCTGTCTTTAAAGACGCGGCCAGCGTT
TTTCCAGCTGTCAATAGAAGTTTCGCCGACTTTTTGATAGAACATGTAAATCGATGTGTCATCCGCATTT
TTAGGATCTCCGGCTAATGCAAAGACGATGTGGTAGCCGTGATAGTTTGCGACAGTGCCGTCAGCGTTTT
GTAATGGCCAGCTGTCCCAAACGTCCAGGCCTTTTGCAGAAGAGATATTTTTAATTGTGGACGAATCGAA
TTCAGGAACTTGATATTTTTCATTTTTTTGCTGTTCAGGGATTTGCAGCATATCATGGCGTGTAATATGG
GAAATGCCGTATGTTTCCTTATATGGCTTTTGGTTCGTTTCTTTCGCAAACGCTTGAGTTGCGCCTCCTG
CCAGCAGTGCGGTAGTAAAGGTTAATACTGTTGCTTGTTTTGCAAACTTTTTGATGTTCATCGTTCATGT
CTCCTTTTTTATGTACTGTGTTAGCGGTCTGCTTCTTCCAGCCCTCCTGTTTGAAGATGGCAAGTTAGTT
ACGCACAATAA
